Addgene plasmid #10933: 864 pSG5L HA NLS PTEN
Depositing lab: William Sellers. Depositing organization: Dana-Farber Cancer Institute.
Backbone
  Vector backbone: pSG5L-HA
  Backbone size w/o insert (bp): 4100
  Vector type: Mammalian Expression
Growth in bacteria
  Bacterial resistance: Ampicillin, 100 μg/mL
  Growth temperature: 37°C
  Growth strain: DH5alpha
  Copy number: High Copy
Gene/Insert
  Gene/Insert name: PTEN
  Species: H. sapiens (human)
  Insert size (bp): 1200
  Entrez Gene: PTEN (a.k.a. 10q23del, BZS, CWS1, DEC, GLM2, MHAM, MMAC1, PTEN1, PTENbeta, TEP1)
  Tag / fusion protein: HA (N terminal on backbone); NLS
  Cloning method: Restriction Enzyme
  Sequencing primers: 5′ T7
Terms and licenses: Academic/Nonprofit Terms; Industry Terms: Not Available to Industry
Depositor comments: Has nuclear localization sequence.
How to cite: 864 pSG5L HA NLS PTEN was a gift from William Sellers (Addgene plasmid # 10933 ; http://n2t.net/addgene:10933 ; RRID:Addgene_10933)
