[The description below was written by a language model from this plasmid's Addgene catalogue record and pLannotate feature annotations shown in this document.]
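Description:
864 pSG5L HA NLS PTEN is a mammalian expression plasmid built on the pSG5L-HA backbone (about 4.1 kb) carrying a roughly 1.2 kb human PTEN coding sequence, for a sequenced total of about 5.4 kb. It is propagated in E. coli as a high-copy plasmid from a ColE1/pUC-type origin and selected with ampicillin through the β-lactamase gene and its own promoter. The backbone also contains an f1 phage origin, which allows single-stranded DNA production, along with residual fragments of rop, the pBR322 bom region and lacZα that are cloning remnants rather than functional parts. No mammalian selection marker is annotated, which fits a vector used for transient transfection.

Expression in mammalian cells is driven by the SV40 enhancer and early promoter, followed by a rabbit β-globin intron, which generally improves transcript processing and expression, and terminated by an SV40 polyadenylation signal. A T7 promoter sits just upstream of the coding region, providing a sequencing primer site and the option of in vitro transcription. According to the catalogue entry, PTEN is fused to an N-terminal HA epitope tag supplied by the backbone and to a nuclear localization sequence. Neither element is annotated separately in the feature table, though there is an unannotated stretch between the T7 promoter and the start of the PTEN reading frame where they could lie. The HA tag allows detection or immunoprecipitation of the protein, and the NLS is meant to direct this lipid phosphatase tumour suppressor, an antagonist of PI3K–AKT signalling, to the nucleus. The record does not state a specific application, but the design suits studies comparing the effects of nuclear-targeted PTEN with those of the normally distributed protein.
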