Features (pLannotate 1.2.2; 12 found; start..end, strand, type, name):
      1..36      +  CDS            rop (fragment): Rop protein, which maintains plasmids at low copy number; rop
    138..237     +  misc_feature   bom (fragment): basis of mobility region from pBR322
    265..693     -  rep_origin     f1 ori (sequence partly withheld): f1 bacteriophage origin of replication; arrow indicates direction of (+) strand synthesis
    697..854     -  CDS            lacZα (fragment): LacZα fragment of β-galactosidase; lacZ fragment
    864..1213    +  promoter       SV40 promoter: SV40 enhancer and early promoter
   1244..1816    +  intron         β-globin intron: intron from rabbit β-globin gene
   1871..1889    +  promoter       T7 promoter: promoter for bacteriophage T7 RNA polymerase
   1995..3203    +  CDS            PTEN: PTEN_HUMAN - Also known as MMAC1, TEP1. Experimental evidence at protein level: Swiss-Prot protein existence level 1. [Isoform alpha]: Functional kinase, like isoform 1 it antagonizes the PI3K-AKT/PKB signaling pathway. Plays a role in mitochondrial energetic metabolism by promoting COX activity and ATP production, via collaboration with isoform 1 in increasing protein levels of PINK1. From Homo sapiens (Human).
   3256..3377    +  polyA_signal   SV40 poly(A) signal: SV40 polyadenylation signal
   3582..4170    -  rep_origin     ori: high-copy-number ColE1/pMB1/pBR322/pUC origin of replication
   4341..5201    -  CDS            AmpR: β-lactamase; bla; confers resistance to ampicillin, carbenicillin, and related antibiotics
   5202..5306    -  promoter       AmpR promoter: bla
>Addgene plasmid #10933 | 864 pSG5L HA NLS PTEN | addgene full sequence | sequence record 139204 | Addgene NGS result
CTCGCGCGTTTCGGTGATGACGGTGAAAACCTCTGACACATGCAGCTCCCGGAGACGGTCACAGCTTGTC
TGTAAGCGGATGCCGGGAGCAGACAAGCCCGTCAGGGCGCGTCAGCGGGTGTTGGCGGGTGTCGGGGCTG
GCTTAACTATGCGGCATCAGAGCAGATTGTACTGAGAGTGCACCATATGCGGTGTGAAATACCGCACAGA
TGCGTAAGGAGAAAATACCGCATCAGGAAATTGTAAGCGTTAATATTTTGTTAAAATTCGCGTTAAATTT
TTGTTAAATCAGCTCATTTTTTAACCAATAGGCCGAAATCGGCAAAATCCCTTATAAATCAAAAGAATAG
ACCGAGATAGGGT
[37 nt withheld, positions 364-400]
AAAGAACGTGGACTCCAACGTCAAAGG
[49 nt withheld, positions 428-476]
T
[91 nt withheld, positions 478-568]
G
[124 nt withheld, positions 570-693]
CCATTCGCCATTCAGGCTGCGCAACTGTTGGGAAGGGCGATCGGTGCGGGCCTCTTCGCTATTACGCCAG
CTGGCGAAAGGGGGATGTGCTGCAAGGCGATTAAGTTGGGTAACGCCAGGGTTTTCCCAGTCACGACGTT
GTAAAACGACGGCCAGTGAATTGTCGACTTCTGAGGCGGAAAGAACCAGCTGTGGAATGTGTGTCAGTTA
GGGTGTGGAAAGTCCCCAGGCTCCCCAGCAGGCAGAAGTATGCAAAGCATGCATCTCAATTAGTCAGCAA
GGAAAGTCCCCAGGCTCCCCAGCAGGCAGAAGTATGCAAAGCATGCATCTCAATTAGTCAGCAACCATAG
TCCCGCCCCTAACTCCGCCCATCCCGCCCCTAACTCCGCCCAGTTCCGCCCATTCTCCGCCCCATGGCTG
ACTAATTTTTTTTATTTATGCAGAGGCCGAGGCCGCCTCGGCCTCTGAGCTATTCCAGAAGTAGTGAAGA
GGCTTTTTTGGAGGCCTAGGCTTTTGCAAAAAGCTCCGGATCGATCCTGAGAACTTCAGGGTGAGTTTGG
GGACCCTTGATTGTTCTTTCTTTTTCGCTATTGTAAAATTCATGTTATATGGAGGGGGCAAAGTTTTCAG
GGTGTTGTTTAGAATGGGAAGATGTCCCTTGTATCACCATGGACCCTCATGATAATTTTGTTTCTTTCAC
TTTCTACTCTGTTGACAACCATTGTCTCCTCTTATTTTCTTTTCATTTTCTGTAACTTTTTCGTTAAACT
TTAGCTTGCATTTGTAACGAATTTTTAAATTCACTTTTGTTTATTTGTCAGATTGTAAGTACTTTCTCTA
ATCACTTTTTTTTCAAGGCAATCAGGGTATATTATATTGTACTTCAGCACAGTTTTAGAGAACAATTGTT
ATAATTAAATGATAAGGTAGAATATTTCTGCATATAAATTCTGGCTGGCGTGGAAATATTCTTATTGGTA
GAAACAACTACATCCTGGTCATCATCCTGCCTTTCTCTTTATGGTTACAATGATATACACTGTTTGAGAT
GAGGATAAAATACTCTGAGTCCAAACCGGGCCCCTCTGCTAACCATGTTCATGCCTTCTTCTTTTTCCTA
CAGCTCCTGGGCAACGTGCTGGTTATTGTGCTGTCTCATCATTTTGGCAAAGAATTGTAATACGACTCAC
TATAGGGCGAATTGTCGACCCGGGAAGCTTACCATGGCCTACCCCTACGACGTGCCCGACTACGCCTCCC
TCGGATCTCCGAAGAAGAAGAGGAAGGTCGAAGACGGATCCATGACAGCCATCATCAAAGAGATCGTTAG
CAGAAACAAAAGGAGATATCAAGAGGATGGATTCGACTTAGACTTGACCTATATTTATCCAAACATTATT
GCTATGGGATTTCCTGCAGAAAGACTTGAAGGCGTATACAGGAACAATATTGATGATGTAGTAAGGTTTT
TGGATTCAAAGCATAAAAACCATTACAAGATATACAATCTTTGTGCTGAAAGACATTATGACACCGCCAA
ATTTAATTGCAGAGTTGCACAATATCCTTTTGAAGACCATAACCCACCACAGCTAGAACTTATCAAACCC
TTTTGTGAAGATCTTGACCAATGGCTAAGTGAAGATGACAATCATGTTGCAGCAATTCACTGTAAAGCTG
GAAAGGGACGAACTGGTGTAATGATATGTGCATATTTATTACATCGGGGCAAATTTTTAAAGGCACAAGA
GGCCCTAGATTTCTATGGGGAAGTAAGGACCAGAGACAAAAAGGGAGTAACTATTCCCAGTCAGAGGCGC
TATGTGTATTATTATAGCTACCTGTTAAAGAATCATCTGGATTATAGACCAGTGGCACTGTTGTTTCACA
AGATGATGTTTGAAACTATTCCAATGTTCAGTGGCGGAACTTGCAATCCTCAGTTTGTGGTCTGCCAGCT
AAAGGTGAAGATATATTCCTCCAATTCAGGACCCACACGACGGGAAGACAAGTTCATGTACTTTGAGTTC
CCTCAGCCGTTACCTGTGTGTGGTGATATCAAAGTAGAGTTCTTCCACAAACAGAACAAGATGCTAAAAA
AGGACAAAATGTTTCACTTTTGGGTAAATACATTCTTCATACCAGGACCAGAGGAAACCTCAGAAAAAGT
AGAAAATGGAAGTCTATGTGATCAAGAAATCGATAGCATTTGCAGTATAGAGCGTGCAGATAATGACAAG
GAATATCTAGTACTTACTTTAACAAAAAATGATCTTGACAAAGCAAATAAAGACAAAGCCAACCGATACT
TTTCTCCAAATTTTAAGGTGAAGCTGTACTTCACAAAAACAGTAGAGGAGCCGTCAAATCCAGAGGCTAG
CAGTTCAACTTCTGTAACACCAGATGTTAGTGACAATGAACCTGATCATTATAGATATTCTGACACCACT
GACTCTGATCCAGAGAATGAACCTTTTGATGAAGATCAGCATACACAAATTACAAAAGTCTGAGAATTCC
CCGATATCGCCTCGAGTCTAGATCCAGATCTTATTAAAGCAGAACTTGTTTATTGCAGCTTATAATGGTT
ACAAATAAAGCAATAGCATCACAAATTTCACAAATAAAGCATTTTTTTCACTGCATTCTAGTTGTGGTTT
GTCCAAACTCATCAATGTATCTTATCATGTCTGGTCGACTCTAGACTCTTCCGCTTCCTCGCTCACTGAC
TCGCTGCGCTCGGTCGTTCGGCTGCGGCGAGCGGTATCAGCTCACTCAAAGGCGGTAATACGGTTATCCA
CAGAATCAGGGGATAACGCAGGAAAGAACATGTGAGCAAAAGGCCAGCAAAAGGCCAGGAACCGTAAAAA
GGCCGCGTTGCTGGCGTTTTTCCATAGGCTCCGCCCCCCTGACGAGCATCACAAAAATCGACGCTCAAGT
CAGAGGTGGCGAAACCCGACAGGACTATAAAGATACCAGGCGTTTCCCCCTGGAAGCTCCCTCGTGCGCT
CTCCTGTTCCGACCCTGCCGCTTACCGGATACCTGTCCGCCTTTCTCCCTTCGGGAAGCGTGGCGCTTTC
TCATAGCTCACGCTGTAGGTATCTCAGTTCGGTGTAGGTCGTTCGCTCCAAGCTGGGCTGTGTGCACGAA
CCCCCCGTTCAGCCCGACCGCTGCGCCTTATCCGGTAACTATCGTCTTGAGTCCAACCCGGTAAGACACG
ACTTATCGCCACTGGCAGCAGCCACTGGTAACAGGATTAGCAGAGCGAGGTATGTAGGCGGTGCTACAGA
GTTCTTGAAGTGGTGGCCTAACTACGGCTACACTAGAAGAACAGTATTTGGTATCTGCGCTCTGCTGAAG
CCAGTTACCTTCGGAAAAAGAGTTGGTAGCTCTTGATCCGGCAAACAAACCACCGCTGGTAGCGGTGGTT
TTTTTGTTTGCAAGCAGCAGATTACGCGCAGAAAAAAAGGATCTCAAGAAGATCCTTTGATCTTTTCTAC
GGGGTCTGACGCTCAGTGGAACGAAAACTCACGTTAAGGGATTTTGGTCATGAGATTATCAAAAAGGATC
TTCACCTAGATCCTTTTAAATTAAAAATGAAGTTTTAAATCAATCTAAAGTATATATGAGTAAACTTGGT
CTGACAGTTACCAATGCTTAATCAGTGAGGCACCTATCTCAGCGATCTGTCTATTTCGTTCATCCATAGT
TGCCTGACTCCCCGTCGTGTAGATAACTACGATACGGGAGGGCTTACCATCTGGCCCCAGTGCTGCAATG
ATACCGCGAGACCCACGCTCACCGGCTCCAGATTTATCAGCAATAAACCAGCCAGCCGGAAGGGCCGAGC
GCAGAAGTGGTCCTGCAACTTTATCCGCCTCCATCCAGTCTATTAATTGTTGCCGGGAAGCTAGAGTAAG
TAGTTCGCCAGTTAATAGTTTGCGCAACGTTGTTGCCATTGCTACAGGCATCGTGGTGTCACGCTCGTCG
TTTGGTATGGCTTCATTCAGCTCCGGTTCCCAACGATCAAGGCGAGTTACATGATCCCCCATGTTGTGCA
AAAAAGCGGTTAGCTCCTTCGGTCCTCCGATCGTTGTCAGAAGTAAGTTGGCCGCAGTGTTATCACTCAT
GGTTATGGCAGCACTGCATAATTCTCTTACTGTCATGCCATCCGTAAGATGCTTTTCTGTGACTGGTGAG
TACTCAACCAAGTCATTCTGAGAATAGTGTATGCGGCGACCGAGTTGCTCTTGCCCGGCGTCAATACGGG
ATAATACCGCGCCACATAGCAGAACTTTAAAAGTGCTCATCATTGGAAAACGTTCTTCGGGGCGAAAACT
CTCAAGGATCTTACCGCTGTTGAGATCCAGTTCGATGTAACCCACTCGTGCACCCAACTGATCTTCAGCA
TCTTTTACTTTCACCAGCGTTTCTGGGTGAGCAAAAACAGGAAGGCAAAATGCCGCAAAAAAGGGAATAA
GGGCGACACGGAAATGTTGAATACTCATACTCTTCCTTTTTCAATATTATTGAAGCATTTATCAGGGTTA
TTGTCTCATGAGCGGATACATATTTGAATGTATTTAGAAAAATAAACAAATAGGGGTTCCGCGCACATTT
CCCCGAAAAGTGCCACCTGACGTCTAAGAAACCATTATTATCATGACATTAACCTATAAAAATAGGCGTA
TCACGAGGCCCTTTCGT
