>Addgene plasmid #10933 | 864 pSG5L HA NLS PTEN | addgene partial sequence | sequence record 18080 | T7 5'-TAATACGACTCACTATAGGG-3'
CCGACTACGCCTCCCTCGGATCTCCGAAGAAGAAGAGGAAGGTCGAAGACGGATCCATGACAGCCATCAT
CAAAGAGATCGTTAGCAGAAACAAAAGGAGATATCAAGAGGATGGATTCGACTTAGACTTGACCTATATT
TATCCAAACATTATTGCTATGGGATTTCCTGCAGAAAGACTTGAAGGCGTATACAGGAACAATATTGATG
ATGTAGTAAGGTTTTTGGATTCAAAGCATAAAAACCATTACAAGATATACAATCTTTGTGCTGAAAGACA
TTATGACACCGCCAAATTTAATTGCAGAGTTGCACAATATCCTTTTGAAGACCATAACCCACCACAGCTA
GAACTTATCAAACCCTTTTGTGAAGATCTTGACCAATGGCTAAGTGAAGATGACAATCATGTTGCAGCAA
TTCACTGTAAAGCTGGAAAGGGACGAACTGGTGTAATGATATGTGCATATTTATTACATCGGGGCAAATT
TTTAAAGGCACAAGAGGCCCTAGATTTCTATGGGGAAGTAAGGACCAGAGACAAAAAGGGAGTAACTATT
CCCAGTCAGAGGCGCTATGTGTATTATTATAGCTACCTGTTAAAGAATCATCTGGATTATAGACCAGTGG
CACTGTTGTTTCACAAGATGATGTTTGAAACTATTCCAATGTTCAGTGGCGGAACTTGCAATCCTCAGTT
TGTGGTCTGCCAGCTAAAGGTGAAGATATATTCCTCCAATT
